Addgene plasmid #129960: pRDAX-444 C-Tag Venus210[1] L10 FRB EBPF2
Purpose: PPI (BiFC/TriFC) assay vector
Depositing lab: Gary Lewin. Depositing organization: Max-Delbrueck-Centrum fuer Molekulare Medizin (MDC).
Backbone
  Vector backbone: custom built
  Vector type: Mammalian Expression
Growth in bacteria
  Bacterial resistance: Ampicillin, 100 μg/mL
  Growth temperature: 37°C
  Growth strain: DH5alpha
  Copy number: High Copy
Gene/Insert
  Gene/Insert name: FRB
  Species: M. musculus (mouse)
  Cloning method: Restriction Enzyme; 5′ cloning site unknown (unknown if destroyed); 3′ cloning site unknown (unknown if destroyed)
Terms and licenses: Academic/Nonprofit Terms; Industry Terms: Not Available to Industry
How to cite: pRDAX-444 C-Tag Venus210[1] L10 FRB EBPF2 was a gift from Gary Lewin (Addgene plasmid # 129960 ; http://n2t.net/addgene:129960 ; RRID:Addgene_129960)
