[The description below was written by a language model from this plasmid's Addgene catalogue record and pLannotate feature annotations shown in this document.]
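Description:
pRDAX-444 C-Tag Venus210[1] L10 FRB EBPF2 is a custom-built mammalian expression plasmid of about 6.8 kb, deposited as an assay vector for detecting protein–protein interactions by bimolecular or trimolecular fluorescence complementation (BiFC/TriFC). It is maintained in E. coli through a high-copy ColE1/pUC-type origin and selected with ampicillin via the β-lactamase gene and its native promoter.

Expression in mammalian cells is driven by the CMV immediate-early enhancer and promoter followed by a chimeric β-globin/immunoglobulin intron, which generally improves transcript processing and yield. The first open reading frame encodes FRB, the FKBP–rapamycin binding domain, followed after a short gap by a partial mVenus coding sequence. This matches the name, which indicates a C-terminal tag consisting of the first Venus fragment split at position 210 and joined through a linker ("L10"). The catalogue lists the insert species as mouse, whereas the automated annotation matches the domain to human FRAP; the record does not resolve this. On its own the Venus fragment should be non-fluorescent. Signal is expected only when a partner protein carrying the complementary fragment is brought close. FRB is a natural choice of control because rapamycin induces its association with FKBP, although the record does not name a partner construct.

Downstream, an EMCV IRES allows translation of EBFP2 from the same transcript, giving a blue fluorescent marker of transfected cells that is independent of complementation. The cassette ends with a second copy of the chimeric intron, a WPRE to enhance transcript stability and expression, and a bGH polyadenylation signal. A T3 promoter, a β-globin fragment and a rabbit β-globin poly(A) signal are also annotated beyond it, apparently backbone remnants.
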