Features (pLannotate 1.2.2; 17 found; start..end, strand, type, name):
    155..532     +  enhancer       CMV enhancer: human cytomegalovirus immediate early enhancer
    534..733     +  promoter       CMV promoter: human cytomegalovirus (CMV) immediate early promoter
    872..1004    +  intron         chimeric intron: chimera between introns from human β-globin and immunoglobulin heavy chain genes
   1034..1309    +  CDS            FRB: FKBP-rapamycin binding domain of human FRAP
   1340..1966    +  CDS            mVenus (fragment): mVenus is a basic (constitutively fluorescent) yellow fluorescent protein published in 2006, derived from Aequorea victoria. It is reported to be a rapidly-maturing monomer with moderate acid sensitivity.
   1983..2569    +  misc_feature   IRES2: internal ribosome entry site (IRES) of the encephalomyocarditis virus (EMCV)
   2570..3289    +  CDS            EBFP2: enhanced blue variant of GFP (Ai et al., 2007) mammalian codon-optimized
   3335..3467    +  intron         chimeric intron: chimera between introns from human β-globin and immunoglobulin heavy chain genes
   3476..4064    +  misc_feature   WPRE: woodchuck hepatitis virus posttranscriptional regulatory element
   4068..4084    +  misc_feature   MCS (fragment): pUC18/19 multiple cloning site
   4097..4208    +  polyA_signal   bGH poly(A) signal: bovine growth hormone polyadenylation signal
   4304..4322    -  promoter       T3 promoter: promoter for bacteriophage T3 RNA polymerase
   4381..4455    +  CDS            HBB (fragment): HBB_PONPY - Experimental evidence at transcript level: Swiss-Prot protein existence level 2. Involved in oxygen transport from the lung to the various peripheral tissues. From Pongo pygmaeus (Bornean orangutan).
   4526..4581    +  polyA_signal   β-globin poly(A) signal: rabbit β-globin polyadenylation signal (Gil and Proudfoot, 1987)
   4960..5548    -  rep_origin     ori: high-copy-number ColE1/pMB1/pBR322/pUC origin of replication
   5719..6579    -  CDS            AmpR: β-lactamase; bla; confers resistance to ampicillin, carbenicillin, and related antibiotics
   6580..6684    -  promoter       AmpR promoter: bla
>Addgene plasmid #129960 | pRDAX-444 C-Tag Venus210[1] L10 FRB EBPF2 | depositor full sequence | sequence record 249338 | Full Sequence
GCCTGCCTCCAGGCCTCAATATTGGCCATTAGCCATATTATTCATTGGTTATATAGCATAAATCAATATT
GGCTATTGGCCATTGCATACGTTGTATCTATATCATAATATGTACATTTATATTGGCTCATGTCCAATAT
GACCGCCATGTTGGCATTGATTATTGACTAGTTATTAATAGTAATCAATTACGGGGTCATTAGTTCATAG
CCCATATATGGAGTTCCGCGTTACATAACTTACGGTAAATGGCCCGCCTGGCTGACCGCCCAACGACCCC
CGCCCATTGACGTCAATAATGACGTATGTTCCCATAGTAACGCCAATAGGGACTTTCCATTGACGTCAAT
GGGTGGAGTATTTACGGTAAACTGCCCACTTGGCAGTACATCAAGTGTATCATATGCCAAGTCCGCCCCC
TATTGACGTCAATGACGGTAAATGGCCCGCCTGGCATTATGCCCAGTACATGACCTTACGGGACTTTCCT
ACTTGGCAGTACATCTACGTATTAGTCATCGCTATTACCATGGTGATGCGGTTTTGGCAGTACACCAATG
GGCGTGGATAGCGGTTTGACTCACGGGGATTTCCAAGTCTCCACCCCATTGACGTCAATGGGAGTTTGTT
TTGGCACCAAAATCAACGGGACTTTCCAAAATGTCGTAATAACCCCGCCCCGTTGACGCAAATGGGCGGT
AGGCGTGTACGGTGGGAGGTCTATATAAGCAGAGCTCGTTTAGTGAACCGTCAGATCACTAGAAGCTTTA
TTGCGGTAGTTTATCACAGTTAAATTGCTAACGCAGTCAGTGCTTCTGACACAACAGTCTCGAACTTAAG
CTGCAGAAGTTGGTCGTGAGGCACTGGGCAGGTAAGTATCAAGGTTACAAGACAGGTTTAAGGAGACCAA
TAGAAACTGGGCTTGTCGAGACAGAGAAGACTCTTGCGTTTCTGATAGGCACCTATTGGTCTTACTGACA
TCCACTTTGCCTTTCTCTCCACAGGTGTCCACTCCCAGGCCACCATGGTGGCCATCCTCTGGCATGAGAT
GTGGCATGAAGGCCTGGAAGAGGCATCTCGTTTGTACTTTGGGGAAAGGAACGTGAAAGGCATGTTTGAG
GTGCTGGAGCCCTTGCATGCTATGATGGAACGGGGCCCCCAGACTCTGAAGGAAACATCCTTTAATCAGG
CCTATGGTCGAGATTTAATGGAGGCCCAAGAGTGGTGCAGGAAGTACATGAAATCAGGGAATGTCAAGGA
CCTCACCCAAGCCTGGGACCTCTATTATCATGTGTTCCGACGAATCTCAGGGAGCTCTGCCAGCGGTGGC
AGCACCAGTGTGTCAAAGGGAGAAGAGTTGTTTACCGGTGTTGTTCCCATACTGGTGGAACTGGATGGTG
ACGTCAATGGACACAAGTTTAGCGTTTCTGGCGAAGGAGAAGGCGATGCTACCTATGGCAAACTGACCCT
CAAACTGATCTGTACGACTGGAAAGTTGCCTGTACCTTGGCCAACACTGGTCACAACCTTGGGCTATGGG
CTGCAATGCTTTGCCCGTTATCCTGATCACATGAAGCAACATGACTTCTTTAAGTCTGCTATGCCAGAGG
GATATGTGCAGGAACGGACTATCTTCTTCAAGGACGACGGCAACTACAAGACGAGAGCTGAGGTGAAATT
TGAGGGTGACACACTGGTGAATCGCATAGAGCTGAAAGGCATCGACTTCAAAGAAGATGGGAATATTCTC
GGGCATAAACTCGAGTACAACTACAATTCCCACAACGTGTACATCACTGCCGATAAGCAGAAGAATGGGA
TTAAGGCGAACTTCAAGATCCGACACAACATCGAGGATGGTGGGGTCCAGCTTGCCGACCATTATCAGCA
GAACACACCCATTGGGGATGGACCAGTCCTGTTGCCGGATAACCACTACCTCAGTTACCAGAGCAAACTG
TCCAAATAAGAATTCAGATCCGCCCCTCTCCCTCCCCCCCCCCTAACGTTACTGGCCGAAGCCGCTTGGA
ATAAGGCCGGTGTGCGTTTGTCTATATGTTATTTTCCACCATATTGCCGTCTTTTGGCAATGTGAGGGCC
CGGAAACCTGGCCCTGTCTTCTTGACGAGCATTCCTAGGGGTCTTTCCCCTCTCGCCAAAGGAATGCAAG
GTCTGTTGAATGTCGTGAAGGAAGCAGTTCCTCTGGTAGCTTCTTGAAGACAAACAACGTCTGTAGCGAC
CCTTTGCAGGCAGCGGAACCCCCCACCTGGCGACAGGTGCCTCTGCGGCCAAAAGCCACGTGTATAAGAT
ACACCTGCAAAGGCGGCACAACCCCAGTGCCACGTTGTGAGTTGGATAGTTGTGGAAAGAGTCAAATGGC
TCTCCTCAAGCGTATTCAACAAGGGGCTGAAGGATGCCCAGAAGGTACCCCATTGTATGGGATCTGATCT
GGGGCCTCGGTACACATGCTTTACATGTGTTTAGTCGAGGTTAAAAAAACGTCTAGGCCCCCCGAACCAC
GGGGACGTGGTTTTCCTTTGAAAAACACGATGATAATATGGCCACAACCATGGTGAGCAAGGGCGAGGAG
CTGTTCACCGGGGTGGTGCCCATCCTGGTCGAGCTGGACGGCGACGTAAACGGCCACAAGTTCAGCGTGA
GGGGCGAGGGCGAGGGCGATGCCACCAACGGCAAGCTGACCCTGAAGTTCATCTGCACCACCGGCAAGCT
GCCCGTGCCCTGGCCCACCCTCGTGACCACCCTGAGCCACGGCGTGCAGTGCTTCGCCCGCTACCCCGAC
CACATGAAGCAGCACGACTTCTTCAAGTCCGCCATGCCCGAAGGCTACGTCCAGGAGCGCACCATCTTCT
TCAAGGACGACGGCACCTACAAGACCCGCGCCGAGGTGAAGTTCGAGGGCGACACCCTGGTGAACCGCAT
CGAGCTGAAGGGCGTCGACTTCAAGGAGGACGGCAACATCCTGGGGCACAAGCTGGAGTACAACTTCAAC
AGCCACAACATCTATATCATGGCCGTCAAGCAGAAGAACGGCATCAAGGTGAACTTCAAGATCCGCCACA
ACGTGGAGGACGGCAGCGTGCAGCTCGCCGACCACTACCAGCAGAACACCCCCATCGGCGACGGCCCCGT
GCTGCTGCCCGACAGCCACTACCTGAGCACCCAGTCCGTGCTGAGCAAAGACCCCAACGAGAAGCGCGAT
CACATGGTCCTGCTGGAGTTCCGCACCGCCGCCGGGATCACTCTCGGCATGGACGAGCTGTACAAGTAAA
CCGGTGCTCGAGGTACCGATGAATAGCTAAGGTCGAGGCCGCAGGTAAGTATCAAGGTTACAAGACAGGT
TTAAGGAGACCAATAGAAACTGGGCTTGTCGAGACAGAGAAGACTCTTGCGTTTCTGATAGGCACCTATT
GGTCTTACTGACATCCACTTTGCCTTTCTCTCCACAGGTGTCGACAATCAACCTCTGGATTACAAAATTT
GTGAAAGATTGACTGGTATTCTTAACTATGTTGCTCCTTTTACGCTATGTGGATACGCTGCTTTAATGCC
TTTGTATCATGCTATTGCTTCCCGTATGGCTTTCATTTTCTCCTCCTTGTATAAATCCTGGTTGCTGTCT
CTTTATGAGGAGTTGTGGCCCGTTGTCAGGCAACGTGGCGTGGTGTGCACTGTGTTTGCTGACGCAACCC
CCACTGGTTGGGGCATTGCCACCACCTGTCAGCTCCTTTCCGGGACTTTCGCTTTCCCCCTCCCTATTGC
CACGGCGGAACTCATCGCCGCCTGCCTTGCCCGCTGCTGGACAGGGGCTCGGCTGTTGGGCACTGACAAT
TCCGTGGTGTTGTCGGGGAAGCTGACGTCCTTTCCATGGCTGCTCGCCTGTGTTGCCACCTGGATTCTGC
GCGGGACGTCCTTCTGCTACGTCCCTTCGGCCCTCAATCCAGCGGACCTTCCTTCCCGCGGCCTGCTGCC
GGCTCTGCGGCCTCTTCCGCGTCTTCGCCTTCGCCCTCAGACGAGTCGGATCTCCCTTTGGGCCGCCTCC
CCGCCTGGAATTCGAGCTCGGTACGATCAGCCTCGACTGTGCCTTCTAGTTGCCAGCCATCTGTTGTTTG
CCCCTCCCCCGTGCCTTCCTTGACCCTGGAAGGTGCCACTCCCACTGTCCTTTCCTAATAAAATGAGGAA
ATTGCATCGCATTGTCTGAGTAGGTGTCATTCTATTCTGGGGGGTGGGGTGGGGCAGGACAGCAAGGGGG
AGGATTGGGAAGACAATAGCCCAGCTTTTGTTCCCTTTAGTGAGGGTTAATTGCGCGCTTGGCGTAATCA
TGGTCATAGCTGTTTCCTGTGTGAAATTGTTATCCGCTAATTCACTCCTCAGGTGCAGGCTGCCTATCAG
AAGGTGGTGGCTGGTGTGGCCAATGCCCTGGCTCACAAATACCACTGAGATCTTTTTCCCTCTGCCAAAA
ATTATGGGGACATCATGAAGCCCCTTGAGCATCTGACTTCTGGCTAATAAAGGAAATTTATTTTCATTGC
AATAGTGTGTTGGAATTTTTTGTGTCTCTCACTCGGAAGGACATATGGGAGGGCAAATCATTTAAAACAT
CAGAATGAGTATTTGGTTTAGAGTTTGGCAACATATGCCCATATGCTGGCTGCCATGAACAAAGGTTGGC
TATAAAGAGGTCATCAGTATATGAAACAGCCCCCTGCTGTCCATTCCTTATTCCATAGAAAAGCCTTGAC
TTGAGGTTAGATTTTTTTTATATTTTGTTTTGTGTTATTTTTTTCTTTAACATCCCTAAAATTTTCCTTA
CATGTTTTACTAGCCAGATTTTTCCTCCTCTCCTGACTACTCCCAGTCATAGCTGTCCCTCTTCTCTTAT
GGAGATCGGCCGGCCGCCGGCGTCGACGCGCGCGGCCGCGGCGCGCCGTTGCTGGCGTTTTTCCATAGGC
TCCGCCCCCCTGACGAGCATCACAAAAATCGACGCTCAAGTCAGAGGTGGCGAAACCCGACAGGACTATA
AAGATACCAGGCGTTTCCCCCTGGAAGCTCCCTCGTGCGCTCTCCTGTTCCGACCCTGCCGCTTACCGGA
TACCTGTCCGCCTTTCTCCCTTCGGGAAGCGTGGCGCTTTCTCATAGCTCACGCTGTAGGTATCTCAGTT
CGGTGTAGGTCGTTCGCTCCAAGCTGGGCTGTGTGCACGAACCCCCCGTTCAGCCCGACCGCTGCGCCTT
ATCCGGTAACTATCGTCTTGAGTCCAACCCGGTAAGACACGACTTATCGCCACTGGCAGCAGCCACTGGT
AACAGGATTAGCAGAGCGAGGTATGTAGGCGGTGCTACAGAGTTCTTGAAGTGGTGGCCTAACTACGGCT
ACACTAGAAGAACAGTATTTGGTATCTGCGCTCTGCTGAAGCCAGTTACCTTCGGAAAAAGAGTTGGTAG
CTCTTGATCCGGCAAACAAACCACCGCTGGTAGCGGTGGTTTTTTTGTTTGCAAGCAGCAGATTACGCGC
AGAAAAAAAGGATCTCAAGAAGATCCTTTGATCTTTTCTACGGGGTCTGACGCTCAGTGGAACGAAAACT
CACGTTAAGGGATTTTGGTCATGAGATTATCAAAAAGGATCTTCACCTAGATCCTTTTAAATTAAAAATG
AAGTTTTAAATCAATCTAAAGTATATATGAGTAAACTTGGTCTGACAGTTACCAATGCTTAATCAGTGAG
GCACCTATCTCAGCGATCTGTCTATTTCGTTCATCCATAGTTGCCTGACTCCCCGTCGTGTAGATAACTA
CGATACGGGAGGGCTTACCATCTGGCCCCAGTGCTGCAATGATACCGCGAGACCCACGCTCACCGGCTCC
AGATTTATCAGCAATAAACCAGCCAGCCGGAAGGGCCGAGCGCAGAAGTGGTCCTGCAACTTTATCCGCC
TCCATCCAGTCTATTAATTGTTGCCGGGAAGCTAGAGTAAGTAGTTCGCCAGTTAATAGTTTGCGCAACG
TTGTTGCCATTGCTACAGGCATCGTGGTGTCACGCTCGTCGTTTGGTATGGCTTCATTCAGCTCCGGTTC
CCAACGATCAAGGCGAGTTACATGATCCCCCATGTTGTGCAAAAAAGCGGTTAGCTCCTTCGGTCCTCCG
ATCGTTGTCAGAAGTAAGTTGGCCGCAGTGTTATCACTCATGGTTATGGCAGCACTGCATAATTCTCTTA
CTGTCATGCCATCCGTAAGATGCTTTTCTGTGACTGGTGAGTACTCAACCAAGTCATTCTGAGAATAGTG
TATGCGGCGACCGAGTTGCTCTTGCCCGGCGTCAATACGGGATAATACCGCGCCACATAGCAGAACTTTA
AAAGTGCTCATCATTGGAAAACGTTCTTCGGGGCGAAAACTCTCAAGGATCTTACCGCTGTTGAGATCCA
GTTCGATGTAACCCACTCGTGCACCCAACTGATCTTCAGCATCTTTTACTTTCACCAGCGTTTCTGGGTG
AGCAAAAACAGGAAGGCAAAATGCCGCAAAAAAGGGAATAAGGGCGACACGGAAATGTTGAATACTCATA
CTCTTCCTTTTTCAATATTATTGAAGCATTTATCAGGGTTATTGTCTCATGAGCGGATACATATTTGAAT
GTATTTAGAAAAATAAACAAATAGGGGTTCCGCGCACATTTCCCCGAAAAGTGCCACCTGACGTCTAAGA
AACCATTATTATCATGACATTAACCTATAAAAATAGGCGTATCACGAGGCCCTTTCGTCTACGCGCGCGC
CGGCGGCGCGCCGTCGACGGCCGGCCGCGGCCGC
